Addgene plasmid #198937: pGL0_24 [pBBR1-UP ORI]
Purpose: Level 0 part
Depositing lab: Charlie Gilbert & Nili Ostrov & Cultivarium Tools. Depositing organization: Cultivarium, Convergent Research. Publication: A scalable framework for high-throughput identification of functional origins of replication in non-model bacteria. Gilbert C, Brumwell SL, Crits-Christoph A, Kang SC, Martin-Moldes Z, Alsharif W, Esmurria A, Nguyen M-A, Lee HH, Ostrov N. bioRxiv 2023.05.19.541510 10.1101/2023.05.19.541510.
Backbone
  Vector backbone: pGLDV_17
  Vector type: Synthetic Biology
Growth in bacteria
  Bacterial resistance: Chloramphenicol, 25 μg/mL
  Growth temperature: 37°C
  Growth strain: E. coli Zymo 10B
  Copy number: High Copy
Gene/Insert
  Gene/Insert name: pBBR1-UP ORI
  Species: Bordetella bronchiseptica
  Mutation: S100L (C299T)
  Cloning method: Unknown
Resource information
  A portion of this plasmid was derived from a plasmid made by: Qiong Cheng (Tao et al. 2005 https://doi.org/10.1016/j.ymben.2004.05.006)
Terms and licenses: Academic/Nonprofit Terms; Industry Terms: Not Available to Industry
How to cite: pGL0_24 [pBBR1-UP ORI] was a gift from Charlie Gilbert & Nili Ostrov & Cultivarium Tools (Addgene plasmid # 198937 ; http://n2t.net/addgene:198937 ; RRID:Addgene_198937)
