[The description below was written by a language model from this plasmid's Addgene catalogue record and pLannotate feature annotations shown in this document.]
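Description:
pGL0_24 [pBBR1-UP ORI] is a 3,880 nt synthetic-biology "Level 0" part plasmid built on the pGLDV_17 backbone. It stores a single modular component, a broad-host-range replication origin, for later assembly into larger constructs. The plasmid itself is maintained in E. coli at high copy through a ColE1/pUC-type origin. Selection is with chloramphenicol, provided by the cat gene (chloramphenicol acetyltransferase) driven by its native cat promoter. A lambda t0 terminator lies adjacent to the marker cassette and spans the sequence numbering origin. A short lacZα fragment is also annotated, probably a remnant of a screening cassette in the backbone, although the record does not say so. The cloning method is listed as unknown.

The stored part is the pBBR1 replicon from Bordetella bronchiseptica. It consists of the pBBR1 oriV immediately followed by the pBBR1 Rep coding sequence, whose protein product is required for replication from that origin. Keeping the two together makes the part a self-contained replication module that can function in a wide range of Gram-negative bacteria. The "UP" variant carries an S100L substitution (C299T). The record does not state which gene is mutated or what the mutation does, but the numbering and the name suggest a change in Rep associated with raised copy number. A portion of the plasmid derives from an earlier published construct.

According to the associated publication title, the part belongs to a toolkit for high-throughput identification of functional origins of replication in non-model bacteria. In that setting, origin parts such as this one would be combined with other modules and tested for plasmid maintenance in new hosts.
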