Features (pLannotate 1.2.2; 7 found; start..end, strand, type, name):
     75..731     -  CDS            cat: CAT_ECOLX - Experimental evidence at protein level: Swiss-Prot protein existence level 1. This enzyme is an effector of chloramphenicol resistance in bacteria. From Escherichia coli. This protein is used as a marker in many commonly used cloning vectors, such as pACYC184.
    732..834     -  promoter       cat promoter: promoter of the E. coli cat gene encoding chloramphenicol acetyltransferase
    909..952     -  CDS            lacZα (fragment): LacZα fragment of β-galactosidase; lacZ fragment
   1176..1947    +  rep_origin     pBBR1 oriV: replication origin of the broad-host-range plasmid pBBR1 from Bordetella bronchiseptica; requires the pBBR1 Rep protein for replication
   1948..2610    +  CDS            pBBR1 Rep: replication protein for the broad-host-range plasmid pBBR1 from Bordetella bronchiseptica
   3116..3704    -  rep_origin     ori: high-copy-number ColE1/pMB1/pBR322/pUC origin of replication
   3837..51      -  terminator     lambda t0 terminator (across the origin): transcription terminator from phage lambda
>Addgene plasmid #198937 | pGL0_24 [pBBR1-UP ORI] | addgene full sequence | sequence record 401279 | Addgene NGS Result
ACAAATCCAGATGGAGTTCTGAGGTCATTACTGGATCTATCAACAGGAGTCCAAGCGAGCTCGATATCAA
ATTACGCCCCGCCCTGCCACTCATCGCAGTACTGTTGTAATTCATTAAGCATTCTGCCGACATGGAAGCC
ATCACAAACGGCATGATGAACCTGAATCGCCAGCGGCATCAGCACCTTGTCGCCTTGCGTATAATATTTG
CCCATGGTGAAAACGGGGGCGAAGAAGTTGTCCATATTGGCCACGTTTAAATCAAAACTGGTGAAACTCA
CCCAGGGATTGGCTGAGACGAAAAACATATTCTCAATAAACCCTTTAGGGAAATAGGCCAGGTTTTCACC
GTAACACGCCACATCTTGCGAATATATGTGTAGAAACTGCCGGAAATCGTCGTGGTATTCACTCCAGAGC
GATGAAAACGTTTCAGTTTGCTCATGGAAAACGGTGTAACAAGGGTGAACACTATCCCATATCACCAGCT
CACCGTCTTTCATTGCCATACGAAATTCCGGATGAGCATTCATCAGGCGGGCAAGAATGTGAATAAAGGC
CGGATAAAACTTGTGCTTATTTTTCTTTACGGTCTTTAAAAAGGCCGTAATATCCAGCTGAACGGTCTGG
TTATAGGTACATTGAGCAACTGACTGAAATGCCTCAAAATGTTCTTTACGATGCCATTGGGATATATCAA
CGGTGGTATATCCAGTGATTTTTTTCTCCATTTTAGCTTCCTTAGCTCCTGAAAATCTCGATAACTCAAA
AAATACGCCCGGTAGTGATCTTATTTCATTATGGTGAAAGTTGGAACCTCTTACGTGCCGATCAACGTCT
CATTGATACCTGAAACAAAACCCATCGTACGGCCAAGGAAGTCTCCAATAACTGTGATCCACCACAAGCG
CCAGGGTTTTCCCAGTCACGACGTTGTAAAACGACGGCCAGTCATGCATAATCCGCACGCATCTGGAATA
AGGAAGTGCCATTCCGCCTGACCTTAGCGTGCGAACAGCACGCTATTGTTGTATCATTACTCGCATCCAT
TCTCAGGCTGTCTCGTCTCGTCTCCGAGGTCTCAGGAGCGCCCTACGGGCTTGCTCTCCGGGCTTCGCCC
TGCGCGGTCGCTGCGCTCCCTTGCCAGCCCGTGGATATGTGGACGATGGCCGCGAGCGGCCACCGGCTGG
CTCGCTTCGCTCGGCCCGTGGACAACCCTGCTGGACAAGCTGATGGACAGGCTGCGCCTGCCCACGAGCT
TGACCACAGGGATTGCCCACCGGCTACCCAGCCTTCGACCACATACCCACCGGCTCCAACTGCGCGGCCT
GCGGCCTTGCCCCATCAATTTTTTTAATTTTCTCTGGGGAAAAGCCTCCGGCCTGCGGCCTGCGCGCTTC
GCTTGCCGGTTGGACACCAAGTGGAAGGCGGGTCAAGGCTCGCGCAGCGACCGCGCAGCGGCTTGGCCTT
GACGCGCCTGGAACGACCCAAGCCTATGCGAGTGGGGGCAGTCGAAGGGCGAAGCCCGCCCGCCTGCCCC
CCGAGCCTCACGGCGGCGAGTGCGGGGGTTCCAAGGGGGCAGCGCCACCTTGGGCAAGGCCGAAGGCCGC
GCAGTCGATCAACAAGCCCCGGAGGGGCCACTTTTTGCCGGAGGGGGAGCCGCGCCGAAGGCGTGGGGGA
ACCCCGCAGGGGTGCCCTTCTTTGGGCACCAAAGAACTAGATATAGGGCGAAATGCGAAAGACTTAAAAA
TCAACAACTTAAAAAAGGGGGGTACGCAACAGCTCATTGCGGCACCCCCCGCAATAGCTCATTGCGTAGG
TTAAAGAAAATCTGTAATTGACTGCCACTTTTACGCAACGCATAATTGTTGTCGCGCTGCCGAAAAGTTG
CAGCTGATTGCGCATGGTGCCGCAACCGTGCGGCACCCCTACCGCATGGAGATAAGCATGGCCACGCAGT
CCAGAGAAATCGGCATTCAAGCCAAGAACAAGCCCGGTCACTGGGTGCAAACGGAACGCAAAGCGCATGA
GGCGTGGGCCGGGCTTATTGCGAGGAAACCCACGGCGGCAATGCTGCTGCATCACCTCGTGGCGCAGATG
GGCCACCAGAACGCCGTGGTGGTCAGCCAGAAGACACTTTCCAAGCTCATCGGACGTTCTTTGCGGACGG
TCCAATACGCAGTCAAGGACTTGGTGGCCGAGCGCTGGATCTCCGTCGTGAAGCTCAACGGCCCCGGCAC
CGTGTTGGCCTACGTGGTCAATGACCGCGTGGCGTGGGGCCAGCCCCGCGACCAGTTGCGCCTGTCGGTG
TTCAGTGCCGCCGTGGTGGTTGATCACGACGACCAGGACGAATCGCTGTTGGGGCATGGCGACCTGCGCC
GCATCCCGACCCTGTATCCGGGCGAGCAGCAACTACCGACCGGCCCCGGCGAGGAGCCGCCCAGCCAGCC
CGGCATTCCGGGCATGGAACCAGACCTGCCAGCCTTGACCGAAACGGAGGAATGGGAACGGCGCGGGCAG
CAGCGCCTGCCGATGCCCGATGAGCCGTGTTTTCTGGACGATGGCGAGCCGTTGGAGCCGCCGACACGGG
TCACGCTGCCGCGCCGGTAGCACTTGGGTTGCGCAGCAACCCGTAAGTGCGCTGTTCCAGACTATCGGCT
GTAGCCCGCTTGAGACCACCCCAGGATACATAGATTACCACAACTCCGAGCCCTTCCACCTAGCGTGCTA
ACCACGCACGCTATTGTTGTATCCCATATAATGCAATCGTAGTCTACCTGACTGTACTTAGAAATGTGGC
TTCGCCTTTGCCCACGCACCTGATCGCTCCTCGTTTGCTTTTAAGGACCGGACGAACCACAGAGCATTAG
AAGGCTAGGTGGAGGCTCAGTGATGATAAGTCTGCGATGGTGGATGCATGTGTCATGGTCATAGCTGTTT
CCTGTGTGAAATTGTTATCCGCTCAGAGGGCACAATCCTATTCCGCGCTATCCGACAATCTCCAAGACAT
TAGGTGGAGTTCAGTTCGGCGTATGGCATATGTCGCTGGAAAGAACATGTGAGCAAAAGGCCAGCAAAAG
GCCAGGAACCGTAAAAAGGCCGCGTTGCTGGCGTTTTTCCATAGGCTCCGCCCCCCTGACGAGCATCACA
AAAATCGACGCTCAAGTCAGAGGTGGCGAAACCCGACAGGACTATAAAGATACCAGGCGTTTCCCCCTGG
AAGCTCCCTCGTGCGCTCTCCTGTTCCGACCCTGCCGCTTACCGGATACCTGTCCGCCTTTCTCCCTTCG
GGAAGCGTGGCGCTTTCTCATAGCTCACGCTGTAGGTATCTCAGTTCGGTGTAGGTCGTTCGCTCCAAGC
TGGGCTGTGTGCACGAACCCCCCGTTCAGCCCGACCGCTGCGCCTTATCCGGTAACTATCGTCTTGAGTC
CAACCCGGTAAGACACGACTTATCGCCACTGGCAGCAGCCACTGGTAACAGGATTAGCAGAGCGAGGTAT
GTAGGCGGTGCTACAGAGTTCTTGAAGTGGTGGCCTAACTACGGCTACACTAGAAGAACAGTATTTGGTA
TCTGCGCTCTGCTGAAGCCAGTTACCTTCGGAAAAAGAGTTGGTAGCTCTTGATCCGGCAAACAAACCAC
CGCTGGTAGCGGTGGTTTTTTTGTTTGCAAGCAGCAGATTACGCGCAGAAAAAAAGGATCTCAAGAAGAT
CCTTTGATCTTTTCTACGGGGTCTGACGCTCTATTCAACAAAGCCGCCGTCCCGTCAAGTCAGCGTAAAT
GGGTAGGGGGCTTCAAATCGTCCCCCCATACGATATAAGTTGTTACTAGTGCTTGGATTCTCACCAATAA
AAAACGCCCGGCGGCAACCGAGCGTTCTGA
